Addgene plasmid #212750: YIp128-ADH-NUbo-E3(63)-VSV
Purpose: Constitutive expression of NUbo-E3(63)-VSV in budding yeast
Depositing lab: Helle Ulrich. Depositing organization: Institut fuer Molekulare Biologie (IMB Mainz). Publication: Ubiquiton-An inducible, linkage-specific polyubiquitylation tool. Renz C, Asimaki E, Meister C, Albanese V, Petriukov K, Krapoth NC, Wegmann S, Wollscheid HP, Wong RP, Fulzele A, Chen JX, Leon S, Ulrich HD. Mol Cell. 2024 Jan 18;84(2):386-400.e11. doi: 10.1016/j.molcel.2023.11.016. Epub 2023 Dec 15. PubMed 38103558.
Backbone
  Vector backbone: YIplac128
  Vector type: Yeast Expression ; integrative vector
  Selectable markers: LEU2
Growth in bacteria
  Bacterial resistance: Ampicillin, 100 μg/mL
  Growth temperature: 37°C
  Growth strain: Top10
  Copy number: High Copy
Gene/Insert
  Gene/Insert name: E3(63)
  Species: H. sapiens (human), S. cerevisiae (budding yeast)
  Promoter: ADH1
  Tag / fusion protein: NUbo (N terminal on insert); VSV (C terminal on insert)
  Cloning method: Restriction Enzyme; 5′ cloning site unknown (unknown if destroyed)
Terms and licenses: Academic/Nonprofit Terms; Industry Terms: Not Available to Industry
Depositor comments: pHU5076
How to cite: YIp128-ADH-NUbo-E3(63)-VSV was a gift from Helle Ulrich (Addgene plasmid # 212750 ; http://n2t.net/addgene:212750 ; RRID:Addgene_212750)
