[The description below was written by a language model from this plasmid's Addgene catalogue record and pLannotate feature annotations shown in this document.]
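Description:
YIp128-ADH-NUbo-E3(63)-VSV is a yeast integrative expression plasmid built on the YIplac128 backbone for constitutive production of an engineered ubiquitin ligase fusion in Saccharomyces cerevisiae. It has no yeast replication origin or centromere in the annotated 6,255 nt sequence, so stable maintenance in yeast depends on integration into the genome, with selection through the LEU2 marker, which is present with its own promoter. In E. coli it is propagated at high copy from a ColE1/pUC-type origin under ampicillin selection (β-lactamase). Remnants of the lacZα cloning region, lac promoter/operator, and small rop, bom and lacI fragments are backbone carry-over with no role in the payload.

The expression cassette lies between the S. cerevisiae ADH1 promoter and ADH1 terminator. According to the feature table, the open reading frame begins with a yeast ubiquitin fragment, consistent with the N-terminal "NUbo" element named in the record, followed by a short HA-epitope-like segment, the FRB* domain (the T2098L mutant of the human FKBP-rapamycin binding domain) and a fragment of the yeast E3 ubiquitin ligase Pib1. This mix of human and yeast parts matches the listed species. The C-terminal VSV tag stated in the catalogue entry was not picked up by the annotation, though there is unannotated space between the Pib1 fragment and the terminator.

The construct belongs to the Ubiquiton system, an inducible, linkage-specific polyubiquitylation tool. The "63" in the E3 name presumably denotes K63 linkage specificity, although the record does not say so explicitly. The FRB* domain suggests that the ligase is recruited to a partner protein by chemically induced dimerisation, but the partner component is not part of this plasmid.
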