Features (pLannotate 1.2.2; 18 found; start..end, strand, type, name):
    183..771     -  rep_origin     ori: high-copy-number ColE1/pMB1/pBR322/pUC origin of replication
    942..1802    -  CDS            AmpR: β-lactamase; bla; confers resistance to ampicillin, carbenicillin, and related antibiotics
   1803..1907    -  promoter       AmpR promoter: bla
   1995..2400    +  promoter       LEU2 promoter: S. cerevisiae LEU2
   2401..3492    +  CDS            LEU2: LEU3_YEAST - Experimental evidence at protein level: Swiss-Prot protein existence level 1. Catalyzes the oxidation of 3-carboxy-2-hydroxy-4- methylpentanoate (3-isopropylmalate) to 3-carboxy-4-methyl-2- oxopentanoate. The product decarboxylates to 4-methyl-2 oxopentanoate. From Saccharomyces cerevisiae (strain ATCC 204508 / S288c) (Baker's yeast).
   3607..3642    +  CDS            rop (fragment): Rop protein, which maintains plasmids at low copy number; rop
   3744..3843    +  misc_feature   bom (fragment): basis of mobility region from pBR322
   3849..4006    -  CDS            lacZα (fragment): LacZα fragment of β-galactosidase; lacZ fragment
   4314..4710    +  promoter       ADH1 promoter: S. cerevisiae ADH1; promoter for alcohol dehydrogenase 1
   4721..4831    +  CDS            ubiquitin (fragment): Saccharomyces cerevisiae ubiquitin
   4844..4872    +  CDS            3xHA (fragment): three tandem HA epitope tags
   4880..5158    +  CDS            FRB*: T2098L mutant of FKBP-rapamycin binding domain of human FRAP binds synthetic ligands such as AP21967
   5168..5758    +  CDS            PIB1 (fragment): PIB1_YEAST - Experimental evidence at protein level: Swiss-Prot protein existence level 1. Functions as an E3 ubiquitin-protein ligase. Binds phospholipid vesicles containing phosphatidylinositol 3-phosphate. From Saccharomyces cerevisiae (strain ATCC 204508 / S288c) (Baker's yeast).
   5825..6012    +  terminator     ADH1 terminator: S. cerevisiae ADH1; transcription terminator for the S. cerevisiae alcohol dehydrogenase 1 (ADH1) gene
   6060..6076    -  protein_bind   lac operator: The lac repressor binds to the lac operator to inhibit transcription in E. coli. This inhibition can be relieved by adding lactose or isopropyl-β-D-thiogalactopyranoside (IPTG). lac repressor encoded by lacI
   6084..6114    -  promoter       lac promoter: promoter for the E. coli lac operon
   6129..6150    -  protein_bind   CAP binding site: CAP binding activates transcription in the presence of cAMP. E. coli catabolite activator protein
   6163..6255    -  CDS            lacI (fragment): lac repressor; lacI; The lac repressor binds to the lac operator to inhibit transcription in E. coli. This inhibition can be relieved by adding lactose or isopropyl-β-D-thiogalactopyranoside (IPTG).
>Addgene plasmid #212750 | YIp128-ADH-NUbo-E3(63)-VSV | addgene full sequence | sequence record 420168 | Addgene NGS Result
TCTTCCGCTTCCTCGCTCACTGACTCGCTGCGCTCGGTCGTTCGGCTGCGGCGAGCGGTATCAGCTCACT
CAAAGGCGGTAATACGGTTATCCACAGAATCAGGGGATAACGCAGGAAAGAACATGTGAGCAAAAGGCCA
GCAAAAGGCCAGGAACCGTAAAAAGGCCGCGTTGCTGGCGTTTTTCCATAGGCTCCGCCCCCCTGACGAG
CATCACAAAAATCGACGCTCAAGTCAGAGGTGGCGAAACCCGACAGGACTATAAAGATACCAGGCGTTTC
CCCCTGGAAGCTCCCTCGTGCGCTCTCCTGTTCCGACCCTGCCGCTTACCGGATACCTGTCCGCCTTTCT
CCCTTCGGGAAGCGTGGCGCTTTCTCATAGCTCACGCTGTAGGTATCTCAGTTCGGTGTAGGTCGTTCGC
TCCAAGCTGGGCTGTGTGCACGAACCCCCCGTTCAGCCCGACCGCTGCGCCTTATCCGGTAACTATCGTC
TTGAGTCCAACCCGGTAAGACACGACTTATCGCCACTGGCAGCAGCCACTGGTAACAGGATTAGCAGAGC
GAGGTATGTAGGCGGTGCTACAGAGTTCTTGAAGTGGTGGCCTAACTACGGCTACACTAGAAGAACAGTA
TTTGGTATCTGCGCTCTGCTGAAGCCAGTTACCTTCGGAAAAAGAGTTGGTAGCTCTTGATCCGGCAAAC
AAACCACCGCTGGTAGCGGTGGTTTTTTTGTTTGCAAGCAGCAGATTACGCGCAGAAAAAAAGGATCTCA
AGAAGATCCTTTGATCTTTTCTACGGGGTCTGACGCTCAGTGGAACGAAAACTCACGTTAAGGGATTTTG
GTCATGAGATTATCAAAAAGGATCTTCACCTAGATCCTTTTAAATTAAAAATGAAGTTTTAAATCAATCT
AAAGTATATATGAGTAAACTTGGTCTGACAGTTACCAATGCTTAATCAGTGAGGCACCTATCTCAGCGAT
CTGTCTATTTCGTTCATCCATAGTTGCCTGACTCCCCGTCGTGTAGATAACTACGATACGGGAGGGCTTA
CCATCTGGCCCCAGTGCTGCAATGATACCGCGAGACCCACGCTCACCGGCTCCAGATTTATCAGCAATAA
ACCAGCCAGCCGGAAGGGCCGAGCGCAGAAGTGGTCCTGCAACTTTATCCGCCTCCATCCAGTCTATTAA
TTGTTGCCGGGAAGCTAGAGTAAGTAGTTCGCCAGTTAATAGTTTGCGCAACGTTGTTGCCATTGCTACA
GGCATCGTGGTGTCACGCTCGTCGTTTGGTATGGCTTCATTCAGCTCCGGTTCCCAACGATCAAGGCGAG
TTACATGATCCCCCATGTTGTGCAAAAAAGCGGTTAGCTCCTTCGGTCCTCCGATCGTTGTCAGAAGTAA
GTTGGCCGCAGTGTTATCACTCATGGTTATGGCAGCACTGCATAATTCTCTTACTGTCATGCCATCCGTA
AGATGCTTTTCTGTGACTGGTGAGTACTCAACCAAGTCATTCTGAGAATAGTGTATGCGGCGACCGAGTT
GCTCTTGCCCGGCGTCAATACGGGATAATACCGCGCCACATAGCAGAACTTTAAAAGTGCTCATCATTGG
AAAACGTTCTTCGGGGCGAAAACTCTCAAGGATCTTACCGCTGTTGAGATCCAGTTCGATGTAACCCACT
CGTGCACCCAACTGATCTTCAGCATCTTTTACTTTCACCAGCGTTTCTGGGTGAGCAAAAACAGGAAGGC
AAAATGCCGCAAAAAAGGGAATAAGGGCGACACGGAAATGTTGAATACTCATACTCTTCCTTTTTCAATA
TTATTGAAGCATTTATCAGGGTTATTGTCTCATGAGCGGATACATATTTGAATGTATTTAGAAAAATAAA
CAAATAGGGGTTCCGCGCACATTTCCCCGAAAAGTGCCACCTGACGTCTAAGAAACCATTATTATCATGA
CATTAACCTATAAAAATAGGCGTATCACGAGGCCAACTGTGGGAATACTCAGGTATCGTAAGATGCAAGA
GTTCGAATCTCTTAGCAACCATTATTTTTTTCCTCAACATAACGAGAACACACAGGGGCGCTATCGCACA
GAATCAAATTCGATGACTGGAAATTTTTTGTTAATTTCAGAGGTCGCCTGACGCATATACCTTTTTCAAC
TGAAAAATTGGGAGAAAAAGGAAAGGTGAGAGCGCCGGAACCGGCTTTTCATATAGAATAGAGAAGCGTT
CATGACTAAATGCTTGCATCACAATACTTGAAGTTGACAATATTATTTAAGGACCTATTGTTTTTTCCAA
TAGGTGGTTAGCAATCGTCTTACTTTCTAACTTTTCTTACCTTTTACATTTCAGCAATATATATATATAT
TTCAAGGATATACCATTCTAATGTCTGCCCCTAAGAAGATCGTCGTTTTGCCAGGTGACCACGTTGGTCA
AGAAATCACAGCCGAAGCCATTAAGGTTCTTAAAGCTATTTCTGATGTTCGTTCCAATGTCAAGTTCGAT
TTCGAAAATCATTTAATTGGTGGTGCTGCTATCGATGCTACAGGTGTTCCACTTCCAGATGAGGCGCTGG
AAGCCTCCAAGAAGGCTGATGCCGTTTTGTTAGGTGCTGTGGGTGGTCCTAAATGGGGTACAGGTAGTGT
TAGACCTGAACAAGGTTTACTAAAAATCCGTAAAGAACTTCAATTGTACGCCAACTTAAGACCATGTAAC
TTTGCATCCGACTCTCTTTTAGACTTATCTCCAATCAAGCCACAATTTGCTAAAGGTACTGACTTCGTTG
TTGTCAGAGAATTAGTGGGAGGTATTTACTTTGGTAAGAGAAAGGAAGACGATGGTGATGGTGTCGCTTG
GGATAGTGAACAATACACCGTTCCAGAAGTGCAAAGAATCACAAGAATGGCCGCTTTCATGGCCCTACAA
CATGAGCCACCATTGCCTATTTGGTCCTTGGATAAAGCTAATGTTTTGGCCTCTTCAAGATTATGGAGAA
AAACTGTGGAGGAAACCATCAAGAACGAATTTCCTACATTGAAGGTTCAACATCAATTGATTGATTCTGC
CGCCATGATCCTAGTTAAGAACCCAACCCACCTAAATGGTATTATAATCACCAGCAACATGTTTGGTGAT
ATCATCTCCGATGAAGCCTCCGTTATCCCAGGTTCCTTGGGTTTGTTGCCATCTGCGTCCTTGGCCTCTT
TGCCAGACAAGAACACCGCATTTGGTTTGTACGAACCATGCCACGGTTCTGCTCCAGATTTGCCAAAGAA
TAAGGTCAACCCTATCGCCACTATCTTGTCTGCTGCAATGATGTTGAAATTGTCATTGAACTTGCCTGAA
GAAGGTAAGGCCATTGAAGATGCAGTTAAAAAGGTTTTGGATGCAGGTATCAGAACTGGTGATTTAGGTG
GTTCCAACAGTACCACCGAAGTCGGTGATGCTGTCGCCGAAGAAGTTAAGAAAATCCTTGCTTAAAAAGA
TTCTCTTTTTTTATGATATTTGTACATAAACTTTATAAATGAAATTCATAATAGAAACGACACGAAATTA
CAAAATGGAATATGTTCATAGGGTAGGCCCTTTCGTCTCGCGCGTTTCGGTGATGACGGTGAAAACCTCT
GACACATGCAGCTCCCGGAGACGGTCACAGCTTGTCTGTAAGCGGATGCCGGGAGCAGACAAGCCCGTCA
GGGCGCGTCAGCGGGTGTTGGCGGGTGTCGGGGCTGGCTTAACTATGCGGCATCAGAGCAGATTGTACTG
AGAGTGCACCATATGCGGTGTGAAATACCGCACAGATGCGTAAGGAGAAAATACCGCATCAGGCGCCATT
CGCCATTCAGGCTGCGCAACTGTTGGGAAGGGCGATCGGTGCGGGCCTCTTCGCTATTACGCCAGCTGGC
GAAAGGGGGATGTGCTGCAAGGCGATTAAGTTGGGTAACGCCAGGGTTTTCCCAGTCACGACGTTGTAAA
ACGACGGCCAGTGAATTCCTTTTGTTGTTTCCGGGTGTACAATATGGACTTCCTCTTTTCTGGCAACCAA
ACCCATACATCGGGATTCCTATAATACCTTCGTTGGTCTCCCTAACATGTAGGTGGCGGAGGGGAGATAT
ACAATAGAACAGATACCAGACAAGACATAATGGGCTAAACAAGACTACACCAATTACACTGCCTCATTGA
TGGTGGTACATAACGAACTAATACTGTAGCCCTAGACTTGATAGCCATCATCATATCGAAGTTTCACTAC
CCTTTTTCCATTTGCCATCTATTGAAGTAATAATAGGCGCATGCAACTTCTTTTCTTTTTTTTTCTTTTC
TCTCTCCCCCGTTGTTGTCTCACCATATCCGCAATGACAAAAAAATGATGGAAGACACTAAAGGAAAAAA
TTAACGACAAAGACAGCACCAACAGATGTCGTTGTTCCAGAGCTGATGAGGGGTATCTCGAAGCACACGA
AACTTTTTCCTTCCTTCATTCACGCACACTACTCTCTAATGAGCAACGGTATACGGCCTTCCTTCCAGTT
ACTTGAATTTGAAATAAAAAAAAGTTTGCTGTCTTGCTATCAAGTATAAATAGACCTGCAATTATTAATC
TTTTGTTTCCTCGTCATTGTTCTCGTTCCCTTTCTTCCTTGTTTCTTTTTCTGCACAATATTTCAAGCTA
TACCAAGCATACAATCAACTCCGGATCAGTATGCAGATTTTCGTCAAGACTTTGACCGGTAAAACCGCAA
CATTGGAAGTTGAATCTTCCGATACCATCGACAACGTTAAGTCGAAAATTCAAGACAAGGAAGGGATCCC
TGGGTCTGGGGCTTACCCATACGATGTTCCTGACTATGCGGGGAATGGTATCCTCTGGCATGAGATGTGG
CATGAAGGCCTGGAAGAGGCATCTCGTTTGTACTTTGGGGAAAGGAACGTGAAAGGCATGTTTGAGGTGC
TGGAGCCCTTGCATGCTATGATGGAACGGGGCCCCCAGACTCTGAAGGAAACATCCTTTAATCAGGCCTA
TGGTCGAGATTTAATGGAGGCCCAAGAGTGGTGCAGGAAGTACATGAAATCAGGGAATGTCAAGGACCTC
CTCCAAGCCTGGGACCTCTATTATCATGTGTTCCGACGAATCTCAAAGACTAGCGAATTGAATCTACTAG
TATCCTCCACCAACAGAGATGTACGACTATCGCAAACTTCGGTACCACCAAATGCACTTGCACTTTCTGC
ACCAGATAGCAACACTGATGAAGACGCGGAAATCCTGGAAGATTCGGTAGATCAATCCGGTACGGCATGC
AGGAGCGAAGAAAGTTCACAAAACGAGGAGGATCACTTCTGCCCTATTTGTAACTCAGATCTCACACAGT
TTCCTGATGAAGAAGAGACCAGAAAGCACGTAGAGGATTGCATACAGAGAGCTGAAAATGCCCAACAACA
TACGAATACGTCAGATGCAGCAGATGACTCCGTAAAAGAAAGCCCTGCCTTTCAAAATAGAATGTTAGTG
TACAAGATATCGCCTAATACAACAGATAATGCAATTAAGGAGTGCCCGATTTGTTTTGAGAATATGGAAC
CCGGTGAGAAAGTTGGGAGACTAGAATGCTTGTGTGTTTTCCATTATAAGTGTATTAAGAACTGGTTTCA
CAAAAGGGCGCAAATGACTGCAGCCCAGAAGGGAAATGGACATGCTTTTGTTAAAAGGAACTTTTGTCCT
TTCCATGATGCCGTATTTTTAATTAATTATACTGACATAGAAATGAACAGATTGGGAAAGTAGCTGCAGC
CAAGCTAATTCCGGGCGAATTTCTTATGATTTATGATTTTTATTATTAAATAAGTTATAAAAAAAATAAG
TGTATACAAATTTTAAAGTGACTCTTAGGTTTTAAAACGAAAATTCTTATTCTTGAGTAACTCTTTCCTG
TAGGTCAGGTTGCTTTCTCAGGTATAGCATGAGGTCGCTCTTATTGACCACACCTCTACCGGCATGCAAG
CTTGGCGTAATCATGGTCATAGCTGTTTCCTGTGTGAAATTGTTATCCGCTCACAATTCCACACAACATA
CGAGCCGGAAGCATAAAGTGTAAAGCCTGGGGTGCCTAATGAGTGAGCTAACTCACATTAATTGCGTTGC
GCTCACTGCCCGCTTTCCAGTCGGGAAACCTGTCGTGCCAGCTGCATTAATGAATCGGCCAACGCGCGGG
GAGAGGCGGTTTGCGTATTGGGCGC
